Addgene plasmid #200428: PGK ARF6(Q67L)-CFP
Purpose: Mammalian expression of Q67L mutation in ARF6
Depositing lab: Erika Holzbaur. Depositing organization: University of Pennsylvania. Publication: Regulatory imbalance between LRRK2 kinase, PPM1H phosphatase, and ARF6 GTPase disrupts the axonal transport of autophagosomes. Dou D, Smith EM, Evans CS, Boecker CA, Holzbaur ELF. Cell Rep. 2023 May 1;42(5):112448. doi: 10.1016/j.celrep.2023.112448. PubMed 37133994.
Backbone
  Vector backbone: pECFP-N1/PGK
  Backbone manufacturer: Clontech
  Backbone size w/o insert (bp): 3900
  Total vector size (bp): 5200
  Vector type: Mammalian Expression
  Selectable markers: Neomycin (select with G418)
Growth in bacteria
  Bacterial resistance: Kanamycin, 50 μg/mL
  Growth temperature: 37°C
  Growth strain: DH5alpha
  Copy number: High Copy
Gene/Insert
  Gene/Insert name: ARF6 (alt name: ADP ribosylation factor 6)
  Species: H. sapiens (human)
  Insert size (bp): 1300
  Mutation: Q67L
  GenBank ID: NP_001654
  Entrez Gene: ARF6
  Promoter: PGK
  Tag / fusion protein: CFP (C terminal on insert)
  Cloning method: Restriction Enzyme; 5′ cloning site NheI (unknown if destroyed); 3′ cloning site NarI (unknown if destroyed)
  Sequencing primers: 5′ 5'-TGGGGTTGCGCCTTTTCC; 3′ 5'-CTTTATTTGTAACCATTATAAGCTGC
Resource information
  A portion of this plasmid was derived from a plasmid made by: Addgene #11387
Terms and licenses: Academic/Nonprofit Terms; Industry Terms: Not Available to Industry
How to cite: PGK ARF6(Q67L)-CFP was a gift from Erika Holzbaur (Addgene plasmid # 200428 ; http://n2t.net/addgene:200428 ; RRID:Addgene_200428)
