[The description below was written by a language model from this plasmid's Addgene catalogue record and pLannotate feature annotations shown in this document.]
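Description:
PGK ARF6(Q67L)-CFP is a mammalian expression plasmid of about 5.2 kb built on a Clontech pECFP-N1 backbone in which the human phosphoglycerate kinase 1 (PGK) promoter drives the expression cassette. It is propagated in E. coli as a high-copy plasmid through a ColE1/pUC-type origin and also carries an f1 bacteriophage origin. A single NeoR/KanR gene (the Tn5 aminoglycoside phosphotransferase) provides both selections. It sits behind tandem bacterial (AmpR/bla) and SV40 early promoters and is terminated by the HSV TK polyadenylation signal, so it gives kanamycin resistance in bacteria and G418 resistance in mammalian cells. Several short annotated fragments (RSF ori, ble, bGH poly(A), SV40 large T antigen) appear to be partial matches in backbone sequence rather than functional elements.

The payload is the human ARF6 (ADP ribosylation factor 6) coding sequence carrying the Q67L substitution. It is joined through residual multiple-cloning-site sequence to a C-terminal cyan fluorescent protein, annotated as mECFP, and followed by the SV40 polyadenylation signal. The catalogued insert size of about 1.3 kb matches the ARF6 and CFP coding regions together, and part of the plasmid derives from an earlier deposited construct. Q67L is generally regarded as a GTPase-deficient, GTP-locked and therefore constitutively active form of ARF6, although the record itself states only the mutation. The PGK promoter typically gives moderate constitutive expression, and the CFP fusion allows transfected cells and the localisation of the protein to be followed by fluorescence microscopy. The associated publication concerns the interplay of LRRK2 kinase, PPM1H phosphatase and ARF6 in the axonal transport of autophagosomes, which suggests the construct is used to test the effect of this ARF6 mutant in that setting.
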