Features (pLannotate 1.2.2; 16 found; start..end, strand, type, name):
     30..89      +  rep_origin     RSF ori (fragment): Plasmids containing the RSF 1030 origin of replication can be propagated in E. coli cells that contain additional plasmids with compatible origins.
    112..622     +  promoter       hPGK promoter: human phosphoglycerate kinase 1 promoter
    636..679     +  misc_feature   MCS (fragment): multiple cloning site
    680..1204    +  CDS            ARF6: ARF6_HUMAN - Experimental evidence at protein level: Swiss-Prot protein existence level 1. (Microbial infection) Functions as an allosteric activator of the cholera toxin catalytic subunit, an ADP-ribosyltransferase. From Homo sapiens (Human).
   1207..1233    +  misc_feature   MCS (fragment): multiple cloning site
   1241..1957    +  CDS            mECFP: mECFP is a basic (constitutively fluorescent) cyan fluorescent protein published in 2006, derived from Aequorea victoria.
   1977..2060    +  CDS            large T antigen (fragment): large T antigen from SV40 (simian virus 40)
   2083..2204    +  polyA_signal   SV40 poly(A) signal: SV40 polyadenylation signal
   2238..2666    -  rep_origin     f1 ori (sequence partly withheld): f1 bacteriophage origin of replication; arrow indicates direction of (+) strand synthesis
   2693..2797    +  promoter       AmpR promoter: bla
   2799..3156    +  promoter       SV40 promoter: SV40 enhancer and early promoter
   3191..3985    +  CDS            NeoR/KanR: aminoglycoside phosphotransferase from Tn5; aph(3')-II (or nptII); confers resistance to neomycin, kanamycin, and G418 (Geneticin®)
   4006..4158    +  CDS            ble (fragment): BLE_KLEPN - Experimental evidence at protein level: Swiss-Prot protein existence level 1. Binding protein with a strong affinity to the bleomycin family of antibiotics. Binds to CL990; an antimitotic-antibiotic compound. From Klebsiella pneumoniae.
   4217..4264    +  polyA_signal   HSV TK poly(A) signal: herpes simplex virus thymidine kinase polyadenylation signal (Cole and Stacy, 1985)
   4355..4371    -  polyA_signal   bGH poly(A) signal (fragment): bovine growth hormone polyadenylation signal
   4593..5181    +  rep_origin     ori: high-copy-number ColE1/pMB1/pBR322/pUC origin of replication
>Addgene plasmid #200428 | PGK ARF6(Q67L)-CFP | addgene full sequence | sequence record 393644 | Addgene NGS Result
TTTTTACGGTTCCTGGCCTTTTGCTGGCCTTTTGCTCACATGTTCTTTCCTGCGTTATCCCCTGATTCTG
TGGATAACCGTATTACCGCCATGCATTAGTTATTAATCCACGGGGTTGGGGTTGCGCCTTTTCCAAGGCA
GCCCTGGGTTTGCGCAGGGACGCGGCTGCTCTGGGCGTGGTTCCGGGAAACGCAGCGGCGCCGACCCTGG
GTCTCGCACATTCTTCACGTCCGTTCGCAGCGTCACCCGGATCTTCGCCGCTACCCTTGTGGGCCCCCCG
GCGACGCTTCCTGCTCCGCCCCTAAGTCGGGAAGGTTCCTTGCGGTTCGCGGCGTGCCGGACGTGACAAA
CGGAAGCCGCACGTCTCACTAGTACCCTCGCAGACGGACAGCGCCAGGGAGCAATGGCAGCGCGCCGACC
GCGATGGGCTGTGGCCAATAGCGGCTGCTCAGCAGGGCGCGCCGAGAGCAGCGGCCGGGAAGGGGCGGTG
CGGGAGGCGGGGTGTGGGGCGGTAGTGTGGGCCCTGTTCCTGCCCGCGCGGTGTTCCGCATTCTGCAAGC
CTCCGGAGCGCACGTCGGCAGTCGGCTCCCTCGTTGACCGAATCACCGACCTCTCTCCCCAGGGGATCCG
CGGCCGCTAGCGCTACCGGACTCAGATCTCGAGCTCAAGCTTCGAATTCATGGGGAAGGTGCTATCCAAA
ATCTTCGGGAACAAGGAAATGCGGATCCTCATGTTGGGCCTGGACGCGGCCGGCAAGACAACAATCCTGT
ACAAGTTGAAGCTGGGCCAGTCGGTGACCACCATTCCCACTGTGGGTTTCAACGTGGAGACGGTGACTTA
CAAAAATGTCAAGTTCAACGTATGGGATGTGGGCGGCCTTGACAAGATCCGGCCGCTCTGGCGGCATTAC
TACACTGGGACCCAAGGTCTCATCTTCGTAGTGGACTGCGCCGACCGCGACCGCATCGATGAGGCTCGCC
AGGAGCTGCACCGCATTATCAATGACCGGGAGATGAGGGACGCCATAATCCTCATCTTCGCCAACAAGCA
GGACCTGCCCGATGCCATGAAACCCCACGAGATCCAGGAGAAACTGGGCCTGACCCGGATTCGGGACAGG
AACTGGTATGTGCAGCCCTCCTGTGCCACCTCAGGGGACGGACTCTATGAGGGGCTCACATGGTTAACCT
CTAACTACAAATCTTTGGTACCGCGGGCCCGGGATCCACCGGTCGCCACCATGGTGAGCAAGGGCGAGGA
GCTGTTCACCGGGGTGGTGCCCATCCTGGTCGAGCTGGACGGCGACGTAAACGGCCACAAGTTCAGCGTG
TCCGGCGAGGGCGAGGGCGATGCCACCTACGGCAAGCTGACCCTGAAGTTCATCTGCACCACCGGCAAGC
TGCCCGTGCCCTGGCCCACCCTCGTGACCACCCTGACCTGGGGCGTGCAGTGCTTCAGCCGCTACCCCGA
CCACATGAAGCAGCACGACTTCTTCAAGTCCGCCATGCCCGAAGGCTACGTCCAGGAGCGCACCATCTTC
TTCAAGGACGACGGCAACTACAAGACCCGCGCCGAGGTGAAGTTCGAGGGCGACACCCTGGTGAACCGCA
TCGAGCTGAAGGGCATCGACTTCAAGGAGGACGGCAACATCCTGGGGCACAAGCTGGAGTACAACTACAT
CAGCCACAACGTCTATATCACCGCCGACAAGCAGAAGAACGGCATCAAGGCCAACTTCAAGATCCGCCAC
AACATCGAGGACGGCAGCGTGCAGCTCGCCGACCACTACCAGCAGAACACCCCCATCGGCGACGGCCCCG
TGCTGCTGCCCGACAACCACTACCTGAGCACCCAGTCCAAACTGAGCAAAGACCCCAACGAGAAGCGCGA
TCACATGGTCCTGCTGGAGTTCGTGACCGCCGCCGGGATCACTCTCGGCATGGACGAGCTGTACAAGTAA
AGCGGCCGCGACTCTAGATCATAATCAGCCATACCACATTTGTAGAGGTTTTACTTGCTTTAAAAAACCT
CCCACACCTCCCCCTGAACCTGAAACATAAAATGAATGCAATTGTTGTTGTTAACTTGTTTATTGCAGCT
TATAATGGTTACAAATAAAGCAATAGCATCACAAATTTCACAAATAAAGCATTTTTTTCACTGCATTCTA
GTTGTGGTTTGTCCAAACTCATCAATGTATCTTAAGGCGTAAATTGTAAGCGTTAATATTTTGTTAAAAT
TCGCGTTAAATTTTTGTTAAATCAGCTCATTTTTTAACCAATAGGCCGAAATCGGCAAAATCCCTTATAA
ATCAAAAGAATAGACCGAGATAGGGT
[37 nt withheld, positions 2337-2373]
AAAGAACGTGGACTCCAACGTCAAAGG
[49 nt withheld, positions 2401-2449]
T
[91 nt withheld, positions 2451-2541]
G
[124 nt withheld, positions 2543-2666]
CAGGTGGCACTTTTCGGGGAAATGTGCGCGGAACCCCTATTTGTTTATTTTTCTAAATACATTCAAATAT
GTATCCGCTCATGAGACAATAACCCTGATAAATGCTTCAATAATATTGAAAAAGGAAGAGTCCTGAGGCG
GAAAGAACCAGCTGTGGAATGTGTGTCAGTTAGGGTGTGGAAAGTCCCCAGGCTCCCCAGCAGGCAGAAG
TATGCAAAGCATGCATCTCAATTAGTCAGCAACCAGGTGTGGAAAGTCCCCAGGCTCCCCAGCAGGCAGA
AGTATGCAAAGCATGCATCTCAATTAGTCAGCAACCATAGTCCCGCCCCTAACTCCGCCCATCCCGCCCC
TAACTCCGCCCAGTTCCGCCCATTCTCCGCCCCATGGCTGACTAATTTTTTTTATTTATGCAGAGGCCGA
GGCCGCCTCGGCCTCTGAGCTATTCCAGAAGTAGTGAGGAGGCTTTTTTGGAGGCCTAGGCTTTTGCAAA
GATCGATCAAGAGACAGGATGAGGATCGTTTCGCATGATTGAACAAGATGGATTGCACGCAGGTTCTCCG
GCCGCTTGGGTGGAGAGGCTATTCGGCTATGACTGGGCACAACAGACAATCGGCTGCTCTGATGCCGCCG
TGTTCCGGCTGTCAGCGCAGGGGCGCCCGGTTCTTTTTGTCAAGACCGACCTGTCCGGTGCCCTGAATGA
ACTGCAAGACGAGGCAGCGCGGCTATCGTGGCTGGCCACGACGGGCGTTCCTTGCGCAGCTGTGCTCGAC
GTTGTCACTGAAGCGGGAAGGGACTGGCTGCTATTGGGCGAAGTGCCGGGGCAGGATCTCCTGTCATCTC
ACCTTGCTCCTGCCGAGAAAGTATCCATCATGGCTGATGCAATGCGGCGGCTGCATACGCTTGATCCGGC
TACCTGCCCATTCGACCACCAAGCGAAACATCGCATCGAGCGAGCACGTACTCGGATGGAAGCCGGTCTT
GTCGATCAGGATGATCTGGACGAAGAGCATCAGGGGCTCGCGCCAGCCGAACTGTTCGCCAGGCTCAAGG
CGAGCATGCCCGACGGCGAGGATCTCGTCGTGACCCATGGCGATGCCTGCTTGCCGAATATCATGGTGGA
AAATGGCCGCTTTTCTGGATTCATCGACTGTGGCCGGCTGGGTGTGGCGGACCGCTATCAGGACATAGCG
TTGGCTACCCGTGATATTGCTGAAGAGCTTGGCGGCGAATGGGCTGACCGCTTCCTCGTGCTTTACGGTA
TCGCCGCTCCCGATTCGCAGCGCATCGCCTTCTATCGCCTTCTTGACGAGTTCTTCTGAGCGGGACTCTG
GGGTTCGAAATGACCGACCAAGCGACGCCCAACCTGCCATCACGAGATTTCGATTCCACCGCCGCCTTCT
ATGAAAGGTTGGGCTTCGGAATCGTTTTCCGGGACGCCGGCTGGATGATCCTCCAGCGCGGGGATCTCAT
GCTGGAGTTCTTCGCCCACCCTAGGGGGAGGCTAACTGAAACACGGAAGGAGACAATACCGGAAGGAACC
CGCGCTATGACGGCAATAAAAAGACAGAATAAAACGCACGGTGTTGGGTCGTTTGTTCATAAACGCGGGG
TTCGGTCCCAGGGCTGGCACTCTGTCGATACCCCACCGAGACCCCATTGGGGCCAATACGCCCGCGTTTC
TTCCTTTTCCCCACCCCACCCCCCAAGTTCGGGTGAAGGCCCAGGGCTCGCAGCCAACGTCGGGGCGGCA
GGCCCTGCCATAGCCTCAGGTTACTCATATATACTTTAGATTGATTTAAAACTTCATTTTTAATTTAAAA
GGATCTAGGTGAAGATCCTTTTTGATAATCTCATGACCAAAATCCCTTAACGTGAGTTTTCGTTCCACTG
AGCGTCAGACCCCGTAGAAAAGATCAAAGGATCTTCTTGAGATCCTTTTTTTCTGCGCGTAATCTGCTGC
TTGCAAACAAAAAAACCACCGCTACCAGCGGTGGTTTGTTTGCCGGATCAAGAGCTACCAACTCTTTTTC
CGAAGGTAACTGGCTTCAGCAGAGCGCAGATACCAAATACTGTTCTTCTAGTGTAGCCGTAGTTAGGCCA
CCACTTCAAGAACTCTGTAGCACCGCCTACATACCTCGCTCTGCTAATCCTGTTACCAGTGGCTGCTGCC
AGTGGCGATAAGTCGTGTCTTACCGGGTTGGACTCAAGACGATAGTTACCGGATAAGGCGCAGCGGTCGG
GCTGAACGGGGGGTTCGTGCACACAGCCCAGCTTGGAGCGAACGACCTACACCGAACTGAGATACCTACA
GCGTGAGCTATGAGAAAGCGCCACGCTTCCCGAAGGGAGAAAGGCGGACAGGTATCCGGTAAGCGGCAGG
GTCGGAACAGGAGAGCGCACGAGGGAGCTTCCAGGGGGAAACGCCTGGTATCTTTATAGTCCTGTCGGGT
TTCGCCACCTCTGACTTGAGCGTCGATTTTTGTGATGCTCGTCAGGGGGGCGGAGCCTATGGAAAAACGC
CAGCAACGCGGCC
