>Addgene plasmid #200428 | PGK ARF6(Q67L)-CFP | depositor partial sequence | sequence record 389236 | 5'-TGGGGTTGCGCCTTTTCC
GGCTGCTCTGGGCGTGGTTCCGGGAAACGCAGCGGCGCCGACCCTGGGTCTCGCACATTCTTCACGTCCG
TTCGCAGCGTCACCCGGATCTTCGCCGCTACCCTTGTGGGCCCCCCGGCGACGCTTCCTGCTCCGCCCCT
AAGTCGGGAAGGTTCCTTGCGGTTCGCGGCGTGCCGGACGTGACAAACGGAAGCCGCACGTCTCACTAGT
ACCCTCGCAGACGGACAGCGCCAGGGAGCAATGGCAGCGCGCCGACCGCGATGGGCTGTGGCCAATAGCG
GCTGCTCAGCAGGGCGCGCCGAGAGCAGCGGCCGGGAAGGGGCGGTGCGGGAGGCGGGGTGTGGGGCGGT
AGTGTGGGCCCTGTTCCTGCCCGCGCGGTGTTCCGCATTCTGCAAGCCTCCGGAGCGCACGTCGGCAGTC
GGCTCCCTCGTTGACCGAATCACCGACCTCTCTCCCCAGGGGATCCGCGGCCGCTAGCGCTACCGGACTC
AGATCTCGAGCTCAAGCTTCGAATTCATGGGGAAGGTGCTATCCAAAATCTTCGGGAACAAGGAAATGCG
GATCCTCATGTTGGGCCTGGACGCGGCCGGCAAGACAACAATCCTGTACAAGTTGAAGCTGGGCCAGTCG
GTGACCACCATTCCCACTGTGGGTTTCAACGTGGAGACGGTGACTTACAAAAATGTCAAGTTCAACGTAT
GGGATGTGGGCGGCCTTGACAAGATCCGGCCGCTCTGGCGGCATTACTACACTGGGACCCAAGGTCTCAT
CTTCGTAGTGGACTGCGCCGACCGCGACCGCATCGATGAGGCTCGCCAGGAGCTGCACCGCATTATCAAT
GACCGGGAGATGAGGGACGCCATAATCCTCATCTTCGCCAACAAGCAGGACCTGCCCGATGCCATGAAAC
CCCACGAGATCCAGGAGAAACTGGGCCTGACCCGGATTCGGGACAGGAACTGGTATGTGCA
